Addgene plasmid #240487: pSSBIO32_dCas9_RPA0650
Purpose: CRISPRi-mediated Knockdown of RPA0650
Depositing lab: Rajib Saha. Depositing organization: University of Nebraska at Lincoln. Publication: High enzyme promiscuity in lignin degradation mechanisms in Rhodopseudomonas palustris CGA009. Kathol M, Chowdhury NB, Immethun C, Alsiyabi A, Morris D, Naldrett MJ, Saha R. Appl Environ Microbiol. 2025 Aug 20;91(8):e0057325. doi: 10.1128/aem.00573-25. Epub 2025 Jul 8. PubMed 40626778.
Backbone
  Vector backbone: pBHR1
  Vector type: Bacterial Expression, CRISPR
Growth in bacteria
  Bacterial resistance: Kanamycin and Gentamicin, 50 & 10 μg/mL
  Growth temperature: 37°C
  Growth strain: NEB Stable
  Copy number: Low Copy
Gene/Insert
  Gene/Insert name: Cas9
  gRNA/shRNA sequence: CCTATCCTCACCGAAACCCAGGG
  Species: Streptococcus pyogenes
  Mutation: D10A, H840A
  Entrez Gene: cas9 (a.k.a. SPY_RS04360, SPy1046, SPy_1046)
  Promoter: Plac
  Cloning method: Gibson Cloning
Terms and licenses: Academic/Nonprofit Terms; Industry Terms: Not Available to Industry
Depositor comments: Please visit https://doi.org/10.1101/2025.02.15.638337 for bioRxiv preprint.
How to cite: pSSBIO32_dCas9_RPA0650 was a gift from Rajib Saha (Addgene plasmid # 240487 ; http://n2t.net/addgene:240487 ; RRID:Addgene_240487)
