[The description below was written by a language model from this plasmid's Addgene catalogue record and pLannotate feature annotations shown in this document.]
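Description:
pSSBIO32_dCas9_RPA0650 is a low-copy, broad-host-range bacterial CRISPR interference plasmid built on the pBHR1 backbone and designed to knock down the gene RPA0650; the associated study concerns lignin degradation in Rhodopseudomonas palustris CGA009. Replication depends on the pBBR1 oriV together with its cognate Rep protein, a system from Bordetella bronchiseptica that functions in many Gram-negative hosts as well as in E. coli. Selection is recorded as kanamycin plus gentamicin. The annotated sequence (about 10.1 kb) contains a Tn5-derived neo (nptII) gene accounting for kanamycin resistance, but no dedicated gentamicin resistance gene is annotated, so the basis for the second listed antibiotic is not clear from the feature table. Short fragments of a tetracycline resistance gene, the RSF origin and the Tn5 transposase appear to be non-functional remnants of earlier cloning.

The payload has two expression units. The first places Streptococcus pyogenes dCas9, carrying the D10A and H840A substitutions that abolish nuclease activity while retaining RNA-guided DNA binding, under a lac promoter with its CAP binding site and lac operator. A divergently oriented lacI gene with its own promoter supplies the repressor, so dCas9 expression should be IPTG-inducible. A partial ssrA degradation tag is annotated just after the dCas9 coding sequence, followed by rrnB T1 and T7Te terminators. The second unit uses the strong constitutive J23119 promoter to drive a single guide RNA, comprising the RPA0650-targeting spacer and the S. pyogenes gRNA scaffold, ending at a tonB terminator. Bound to the target locus by the guide, dCas9 blocks transcription and so reduces RPA0650 expression without cutting the chromosome, allowing the gene's function to be studied.
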