Features (pLannotate 1.2.2; 21 found; start..end, strand, type, name):
      1..772     +  rep_origin     pBBR1 oriV: replication origin of the broad-host-range plasmid pBBR1 from Bordetella bronchiseptica; requires the pBBR1 Rep protein for replication
    773..1435    +  CDS            pBBR1 Rep: replication protein for the broad-host-range plasmid pBBR1 from Bordetella bronchiseptica
   1496..1565    +  CDS            TcR (fragment): tetracycline efflux protein; tet; confers resistance to tetracycline
   1580..2662    -  CDS            lacI: lac repressor; lacI; The lac repressor binds to the lac operator to inhibit transcription in E. coli. This inhibition can be relieved by adding lactose or isopropyl-β-D-thiogalactopyranoside (IPTG).
   2663..2740    -  promoter       lacI promoter: lacI
   2748..2816    -  CDS            TcR (fragment): tetracycline efflux protein; tet; confers resistance to tetracycline
   2813..2848    +  CDS            lacI (fragment): lac repressor; lacI; The lac repressor binds to the lac operator to inhibit transcription in E. coli. This inhibition can be relieved by adding lactose or isopropyl-β-D-thiogalactopyranoside (IPTG).
   2861..2882    +  protein_bind   CAP binding site: CAP binding activates transcription in the presence of cAMP. E. coli catabolite activator protein
   2897..2927    +  promoter       lac promoter: promoter for the E. coli lac operon
   2935..2951    +  protein_bind   lac operator: The lac repressor binds to the lac operator to inhibit transcription in E. coli. This inhibition can be relieved by adding lactose or isopropyl-β-D-thiogalactopyranoside (IPTG). lac repressor encoded by lacI
   2993..7099    +  CDS            dCas9: catalytically dead mutant of the Cas9 endonuclease from the Streptococcus pyogenes Type II CRISPR/Cas system RNA-guided DNA-binding protein that lacks endonuclease activity due to the D10A mutation in the RuvC catalytic domain and the H840A mutation in the HNH catalytic domain
   7117..7140    +  CDS            ssrA tag (fragment): C-terminal peptide that mediates degradation in bacteria through the ClpXP and ClpAP proteases (McGinness et al., 2006) wild-type LAA variant
   7167..7238    +  terminator     rrnB T1 terminator: transcription terminator T1 from the E. coli rrnB gene
   7254..7281    +  terminator     T7Te terminator: phage T7 early transcription terminator
   7300..7355    -  rep_origin     RSF ori (fragment): Plasmids containing the RSF 1030 origin of replication can be propagated in E. coli cells that contain additional plasmids with compatible origins.
   7437..7466    -  terminator     T3Te terminator: phage T3 early transcription terminator
   7520..7554    +  promoter       J23119 promoter: bacterial promoter (Registry of Standard Biological Parts BBa J23119)
   7578..7653    +  misc_RNA       gRNA scaffold: guide RNA scaffold for the Streptococcus pyogenes CRISPR/Cas9 system
   7754..7785    +  terminator     tonB terminator: bidirectional E. coli tonB-P14 transcription terminator
   7837..8628    -  CDS            neo: KKA2_KLEPN - Also known as kan, nptII. Experimental evidence at protein level: Swiss-Prot protein existence level 1. Resistance to kanamycin, neomycin, paromomycin, ribostamycin, butirosin and gentamicin B. From Klebsiella pneumoniae.
   8660..8872    -  CDS            tnpA (fragment): TN5P_ECOLX - Also known as tnp. Experimental evidence at protein level: Swiss-Prot protein existence level 1. Mediates transposition of transposon Tn5 by a 'cut and paste' mechanism. First, the monomeric transposase binds the 19 bp inverted DNA repeats flanking the transposon. Then, dimerization of the DNA- bound transposase creates a synaptic DNA complex. After nicking of the first DNA strand, excision of the transposon proceeds through a series of intermediates. The transposase then mediates the insertion of the transposon at a new site by strand transfer. The activity of the wild- type tran
>Addgene plasmid #240487 | pSSBIO32_dCas9_RPA0650 | addgene full sequence | sequence record 494403 | Addgene NGS Result
GCGGCCACCGGCTGGCTCGCTTCGCTCGGCCCGTGGACAACCCTGCTGGACAAGCTGATGGACAGGCTGC
GCCTGCCCACGAGCTTGACCACAGGGATTGCCCACCGGCTACCCAGCCTTCGACCACATACCCACCGGCT
CCAACTGCGCGGCCTGCGGCCTTGCCCCATCAATTTTTTTAATTTTCTCTGGGGAAAAGCCTCCGGCCTG
CGGCCTGCGCGCTTCGCTTGCCGGTTGGACACCAAGTGGAAGGCGGGTCAAGGCTCGCGCAGCGACCGCG
CAGCGGCTTGGCCTTGACGCGCCTGGAACGACCCAAGCCTATGCGAGTGGGGGCAGTCGAAGGGCGAAGC
CCGCCCGCCTGCCCCCCGAGCCTCACGGCGGCGAGTGCGGGGGTTCCAAGGGGGCAGCGCCACCTTGGGC
AAGGCCGAAGGCCGCGCAGTCGATCAACAAGCCCCGGAGGGGCCACTTTTTGCCGGAGGGGGAGCCGCGC
CGAAGGCGTGGGGGAACCCCGCAGGGGTGCCCTTCTTTGGGCACCAAAGAACTAGATATAGGGCGAAATG
CGAAAGACTTAAAAATCAACAACTTAAAAAAGGGGGGTACGCAACAGCTCATTGCGGCACCCCCCGCAAT
AGCTCATTGCGTAGGTTAAAGAAAATCTGTAATTGACTGCCACTTTTACGCAACGCATAATTGTTGTCGC
GCTGCCGAAAAGTTGCAGCTGATTGCGCATGGTGCCGCAACCGTGCGGCACCCCTACCGCATGGAGATAA
GCATGGCCACGCAGTCCAGAGAAATCGGCATTCAAGCCAAGAACAAGCCCGGTCACTGGGTGCAAACGGA
ACGCAAAGCGCATGAGGCGTGGGCCGGGCTTATTGCGAGGAAACCCACGGCGGCAATGCTGCTGCATCAC
CTCGTGGCGCAGATGGGCCACCAGAACGCCGTGGTGGTCAGCCAGAAGACACTTTCCAAGCTCATCGGAC
GTTCTTTGCGGACGGTCCAATACGCAGTCAAGGACTTGGTGGCCGAGCGCTGGATCTCCGTCGTGAAGCT
CAACGGCCCCGGCACCGTGTCGGCCTACGTGGTCAATGACCGCGTGGCGTGGGGCCAGCCCCGCGACCAG
TTGCGCCTGTCGGTGTTCAGTGCCGCCGTGGTGGTTGATCACGACGACCAGGACGAATCGCTGTTGGGGC
ATGGCGACCTGCGCCGCATCCCGACCCTGTATCCGGGCGAGCAGCAACTACCGACCGGCCCCGGCGAGGA
GCCGCCCAGCCAGCCCGGCATTCCGGGCATGGAACCAGACCTGCCAGCCTTGACCGAAACGGAGGAATGG
GAACGGCGCGGGCAGCAGCGCCTGCCGATGCCCGATGAGCCGTGTTTTCTGGACGATGGCGAGCCGTTGG
AGCCGCCGACACGGGTCACGCTGCCGCGCCGGTAGCACTTGGGTTGCGCAGCAACCCGTAAGTGCGCTGT
TCCAGACTATCGGCTGTAGCCGCCTCGCCGCCCTATACCTTGTCTGCCTCCCCGCGTTGCGTCGCGGTGC
ATGGAGCCGGGCCACCTCGACCTGAATGGAAGCACGTCCTCACTGCCCGCTTTCCAGTCGGGAAACCTGT
CGTGCCAGCTGCATTAATGAATCGGCCAATGCGCGGGGAGAGGCGGTTTGCGTATTGGGCGCCAGGGTGG
TTTTTCTTTTCACCAGTGAGACGGGCAACAGCTGATTGCCCTTCACCGCCTGGCCCTGAGAGAGTTGCAG
CAAGCGGTCCACGCTGGTTTGCCCCAGCAGGCGAAAATCCTGTTTGATGGTGGTTAACGGCGGGATATAA
CATGAGCTGTCTTCGGTATCGTCGTATCCCACTACCGAGATGTCCGCACCAACGCGCAGCCCGGACTCGG
TAATGGCGCGCATTGCGCCCAGCGCCATCTGATCGTTGGCAACCAGCATCGCAGTGGGAACGATGCCCTC
ATTCAGCATTTGCATGGTTTGTTGAAAACCGGACATGGCACTCCAGTCGCCTTCCCGTTCCGCTATCGGC
TGAATTTGATTGCGAGTGAGATATTTATGCCAGCCAGCCAGACGCAGACGCGCCGAGACAGAACTTAATG
GGCCCGCTAACAGCGCGATTTGCTGGTGACCCAATGCGACCAGATGCTCCACGCCCAGTCGCGTACCGTC
TTCATGGGAGAAAATAATACTGTTGATGGGTGTCTGGTCAGAGACATCAAGAAATAACGCCGGAACATTA
GTGCAGGCAGCTTCCACAGCAATGGCATCCTGGTCATCCAGCGGATAGTTAATGATCAGCCCACTGACGC
GTTGCGCGAGAAGATTGTGCACCGCCGCTTTACAGGCTTCGACGCCGCTTCGTTCTACCATCGACACCAC
CACGCTGGCACCCAGTTGATCGGCGCGAGATTTAATCGCCGCGACAATTTGCGACGGCGCGTGCAGGGCC
AGACTGGAGGTGGCAACGCCAATCAGCAACGACTGTTTGCCCGCCAGTTGTTGTGCCACGCGGTTGGGAA
TGTAATTCAGCTCCGCCATCGCCGCTTCCACTTTTTCCCGCGTTTTCGCAGAAACGTGGCTGGCCTGGTT
CACCACGCGGGAAACGGTCTGATAAGAGACACCGGCATACTCTGCGACATCGTATAACGTTACTGGTTTC
ACATTCACCACCCTGAATTGACTCTCTTCCGGGCGCTATCATGCCATACCGCGAAAGGTTTTGCGCCATT
CGATGGTGTCCGGGATCTCGACGCTCTCCCTTATGCGACTCCTGCATTAGGAAGCAGCCCAGTAGTAGGT
TGAGGCCGTTGAGCACGACGGGTTTCCCGACTGGAAAGCGGGCAGTGAGCGCAACGCAATTAATGTGAGT
TAGCTCACTCATTAGGCACCCCAGGCTTTACACTTTATGCTTCCGGCTCGTATGTTGTGTGGAATTGTGA
GCGGATAACAATTTCAAAAGAATTCAAAAGATCTAAAGAGGACTTCGGATCTATGGATAAGAAATACTCA
ATAGGCTTAGCTATCGGCACAAATAGCGTCGGATGGGCGGTGATCACTGATGAATATAAGGTTCCGTCTA
AAAAGTTCAAGGTTCTGGGAAATACAGACCGCCACAGTATCAAAAAAAATCTTATAGGGGCTCTTTTATT
TGACAGTGGAGAGACAGCGGAAGCGACTCGTCTCAAACGGACAGCTCGTAGAAGGTATACACGTCGGAAG
AATCGTATTTGTTATCTACAGGAGATTTTTTCAAATGAGATGGCGAAAGTAGATGATAGTTTCTTTCATC
GACTTGAAGAGTCTTTTTTGGTGGAAGAAGACAAGAAGCATGAACGTCATCCTATTTTTGGAAATATAGT
AGATGAAGTTGCTTATCATGAGAAATATCCAACTATCTATCATCTGCGAAAAAAATTGGTAGATTCTACT
GATAAAGCGGATTTGCGCTTAATCTATTTGGCCTTAGCGCATATGATTAAGTTTCGTGGTCATTTTTTGA
TTGAGGGAGATTTAAATCCTGATAATAGTGATGTGGACAAACTATTTATCCAGTTGGTACAAACCTACAA
TCAATTATTTGAAGAAAACCCTATTAACGCAAGTGGAGTAGATGCTAAAGCGATTCTTTCTGCACGATTG
AGTAAATCAAGACGATTAGAAAATCTCATTGCTCAGCTCCCCGGTGAGAAGAAAAATGGCTTATTTGGGA
ATCTCATTGCTTTGTCATTGGGTTTGACCCCTAATTTTAAATCAAATTTTGATTTGGCAGAAGATGCTAA
ATTACAGCTTTCAAAAGATACTTACGATGATGATTTAGATAATTTATTGGCGCAAATTGGAGATCAATAT
GCTGATTTGTTTTTGGCAGCTAAGAATTTATCAGATGCTATTTTACTTTCAGATATCCTAAGAGTAAATA
CTGAAATAACTAAGGCTCCCCTATCAGCTTCAATGATTAAACGCTACGATGAACATCATCAAGACTTGAC
TCTTTTAAAAGCTTTAGTTCGACAACAACTTCCAGAAAAGTATAAAGAAATCTTTTTTGATCAATCAAAA
AACGGATATGCAGGTTATATTGATGGGGGAGCTAGCCAAGAAGAATTTTATAAATTTATCAAACCAATTT
TAGAAAAAATGGATGGTACTGAGGAATTATTGGTGAAACTAAATCGTGAAGATTTGCTGCGCAAGCAACG
GACCTTTGACAACGGCTCTATTCCCCATCAAATTCACTTGGGTGAGCTGCATGCTATTTTGAGAAGACAA
GAAGACTTTTATCCATTTTTAAAAGACAATCGTGAGAAGATTGAAAAAATCTTGACTTTTCGAATTCCTT
ATTATGTTGGTCCATTGGCGCGTGGCAATAGTCGTTTTGCATGGATGACTCGGAAGTCTGAAGAAACAAT
TACCCCATGGAATTTTGAAGAAGTTGTCGATAAAGGTGCTTCAGCTCAATCATTTATTGAACGCATGACA
AACTTTGATAAAAATCTTCCAAATGAAAAAGTACTACCAAAACATAGTTTGCTTTATGAGTATTTTACGG
TTTATAACGAATTGACAAAGGTCAAATATGTTACTGAAGGAATGCGAAAACCAGCATTTCTTTCAGGTGA
ACAGAAGAAAGCCATTGTTGATTTACTCTTCAAAACAAATCGAAAAGTAACCGTTAAGCAATTAAAAGAA
GATTATTTCAAAAAAATAGAATGTTTTGATAGTGTTGAAATTTCAGGAGTTGAAGATAGATTTAATGCTT
CATTAGGTACCTACCATGATTTGCTAAAAATTATTAAAGATAAAGATTTTTTGGATAATGAAGAAAATGA
AGATATCTTAGAGGATATTGTTTTAACATTGACCTTATTTGAAGATAGGGAGATGATTGAGGAAAGACTT
AAAACATATGCTCACCTCTTTGATGATAAGGTGATGAAACAGCTTAAACGTCGCCGTTATACTGGTTGGG
GACGTTTGTCTCGAAAATTGATTAATGGTATTAGGGATAAGCAATCTGGCAAAACAATATTAGATTTTTT
GAAATCAGATGGTTTTGCCAATCGCAATTTTATGCAGCTGATCCATGATGATAGTTTGACATTTAAAGAA
GACATTCAAAAAGCACAAGTGTCTGGACAAGGCGATAGTTTACATGAACATATTGCAAATTTAGCTGGTA
GCCCTGCTATTAAAAAAGGTATTTTACAGACTGTAAAAGTTGTTGATGAATTGGTCAAAGTAATGGGGCG
GCATAAGCCAGAAAATATCGTTATTGAAATGGCACGTGAAAATCAGACAACTCAAAAGGGCCAGAAAAAT
TCGCGAGAGCGTATGAAACGAATCGAAGAAGGTATCAAAGAATTAGGAAGTCAGATTCTTAAAGAGCATC
CTGTTGAAAATACTCAATTGCAAAATGAAAAGCTCTATCTCTATTATCTCCAAAATGGAAGAGACATGTA
TGTGGACCAAGAATTAGATATTAATCGTTTAAGTGATTATGATGTCGATGCCATTGTTCCACAAAGTTTC
CTTAAAGACGATTCAATAGACAATAAGGTCTTAACGCGTTCTGATAAAAATCGTGGTAAATCGGATAACG
TTCCAAGTGAAGAAGTAGTCAAAAAGATGAAAAACTATTGGAGACAACTTCTAAACGCCAAGTTAATCAC
TCAACGTAAGTTTGATAATTTAACGAAAGCTGAACGTGGAGGTTTGAGTGAACTTGATAAAGCTGGTTTT
ATCAAACGCCAATTGGTTGAAACTCGCCAAATCACTAAGCATGTGGCACAAATTTTGGATAGTCGCATGA
ATACTAAATACGATGAAAATGATAAACTTATTCGAGAGGTTAAAGTGATTACCTTAAAATCTAAATTAGT
TTCTGACTTCCGAAAAGATTTCCAATTCTATAAAGTACGTGAGATTAACAATTACCATCATGCCCATGAT
GCGTATCTAAATGCCGTCGTTGGAACTGCTTTGATTAAGAAATATCCAAAACTTGAATCGGAGTTTGTCT
ATGGTGATTATAAAGTTTATGATGTTCGTAAAATGATTGCTAAGTCTGAGCAAGAAATAGGCAAAGCAAC
CGCAAAATATTTCTTTTACTCTAATATCATGAACTTCTTCAAAACAGAAATTACACTTGCAAATGGAGAG
ATTCGCAAACGCCCTCTAATCGAAACTAATGGGGAAACTGGAGAAATTGTCTGGGATAAAGGGCGAGATT
TTGCCACAGTGCGCAAAGTATTGTCCATGCCCCAAGTCAATATTGTCAAGAAAACAGAAGTACAGACAGG
CGGATTCTCCAAGGAGTCAATTTTACCAAAAAGAAATTCGGACAAGCTTATTGCTCGTAAAAAAGACTGG
GATCCAAAAAAATATGGTGGTTTTGATAGTCCAACGGTAGCTTATTCAGTCCTAGTGGTTGCTAAGGTGG
AAAAAGGGAAATCGAAGAAGTTAAAATCCGTTAAAGAGTTACTAGGGATCACAATTATGGAAAGAAGTTC
CTTTGAAAAAAATCCGATTGACTTTTTAGAAGCTAAAGGATATAAGGAAGTTAAAAAAGACTTAATCATT
AAACTACCTAAATATAGTCTTTTTGAGTTAGAAAACGGTCGTAAACGGATGCTGGCTAGTGCCGGAGAAT
TACAAAAAGGAAATGAGCTGGCTCTGCCAAGCAAATATGTGAATTTTTTATATTTAGCTAGTCATTATGA
AAAGTTGAAGGGTAGTCCAGAAGATAACGAACAAAAACAATTGTTTGTGGAGCAGCATAAGCATTATTTA
GATGAGATTATTGAGCAAATCAGTGAATTTTCTAAGCGTGTTATTTTAGCAGATGCCAATTTAGATAAAG
TTCTTAGTGCATATAACAAACATAGAGACAAACCAATACGTGAACAAGCAGAAAATATTATTCATTTATT
TACGTTGACGAATCTTGGAGCTCCCGCTGCTTTTAAATATTTTGATACAACAATTGATCGTAAACGATAT
ACGTCTACAAAAGAAGTTTTAGATGCCACTCTTATCCATCAATCCATCACTGGTCTTTATGAAACACGCA
TTGATTTGAGTCAGCTAGGAGGTGACTGAAGTATATTTTAGATGAAGACGAAAACTACGCTCTGGCTGCT
TAACTCGAGTAAGGATCTCCAGGCATCAAATAAAACGAAAGGCTCAGTCGAAAGACTGGGCCTTTCGTTT
TATCTGTTGTTTGTCGGTGAACGCTCTCTACTAGAGTCACACTGGCTCACCTTCGGGTGGGCCTTTCTGC
GTTTATACCTAGGGATATATTCCGCTTCCTCGCTCACTGACTCGCTACGCTCGGTCGTTCGACTGCGGCG
AGCGGAAATGGCTTACGAACGGGGCGGAGATTTCCTGGAAGATGCCAGACGTCTAAGAAAAGGAATATTC
AGCAATTTGCCCGTGCCGAAGAAAGGCCCACCCGTGAAGGTGAGCCAGTGAGTTGATTGCTACGTAATTA
GTTAGTTAGCCCTTAGTGACTCGAATTCGTTGACAGCTAGCTCAGTCCTAGGTATAATGCTAGCCCTATC
CTCACCGAAACCCAGGGGTTTTAGAGCTAGAAATAGCAAGTTAAAATAAGGCTAGTCCGTTATCAACTTG
AAAAAGTGGCACCGAGTCGGTGCTTTTTTTCTAGATAATTGGAGACCGAGCTGGTCTCTCTAGGATGTGC
ACTAGTAGAGCTCTGCAGGAGTCACTAAGGGTTAGTTAGTTAGATTAGCAGAAAGTCAAAAGCCTCCGAC
CGGAGGCTTTTGACTAAAACTTCCCTTGGGCTTGGTCGGTCATTTCGAACCCCAGAGTCCCGCTCAGAAG
AACTCGTCAAGAAGGCGATAGAAGGCGATGCGCTGCGAATCGGGAGCGGCGATACCGTAAAGCACGAGGA
AGCGGTCAGCCCATTCGCCGCCAAGCTCTTCAGCAATATCACGGGTAGCCAACGCTATGTCCTGATAGCG
GTCCGCCACACCCAGCCGGCCACAGTCGATGAATCCAGAAAAGCGGCCATTTTCCACCATGATATTCGGC
AAGCAGGCATCGCCATGGGTCACGACGAGATCCTCGCCGTCGGGCATGCGCGCCTTGAGCCTGGCGAACA
GTTCGGCTGGCGCGAGCCCCTGATGCTCTTCGTCCAGATCATCCTGATCGACAAGACCGGCTTCCATCCG
AGTACGTGCTCGCTCGATGCGATGTTTCGCTTGGTGGTCGAATGGGCAGGTAGCCGGATCAAGCGTATGC
AGCCGCCGCATTGCATCAGCCATGATGGATACTTTCTCGGCAGGAGCAAGGTGAGATGACAGGAGATCCT
GCCCCGGCACTTCGCCCAATAGCAGCCAGTCCCTTCCCGCTTCAGTGACAACGTCGAGCACAGCTGCGCA
AGGAACGCCCGTCGTGGCCAGCCACGATAGCCGCGCTGCCTCGTCCTGCAGTTCATTCAGGGCACCGGAC
AGGTCGGTCTTGACAAAAAGAACCGGGCGCCCCTGCGCTGACAGCCGGAACACGGCGGCATCAGAGCAGC
CGATTGTCTGTTGTGCCCAGTCATAGCCGAATAGCCTCTCCACCCAAGCGGCCGGAGAACCTGCGTGCAA
TCCATCTTGTTCAATCATGCGAAACGATCCTCATCCTGTCTCTTGATCAGATCTTGATCCCCTGCGCCAT
CAGATCCTTGGCGGCAAGAAAGCCATCCAGTTTACTTTGCAGGGCTTCCCAACCTTACCAGAGGGCGCCC
CAGCTGGCAATTCCGGTTCGCTTGCTGTCCATAAAACCGCCCAGTCTAGCTATCGCCATGTAAGCCCACT
GCAAGCTACCTGCTTTCTCTTTGCGCTTGCGTTTTCCCTTGTCCAGATAGCCATGCATGCTTGCGTTTTC
CCTTGTCCAGATAGCCCAGTAGCTGACATTCATCCCAGGTGGCACTTTTCGGGGAAATGTGCGCGCCCGC
GTTCCTGCTGGCGCTGGGCCTGTTTCTGGCGCTGGACTTCCCGCTGTTCCGTCAGCAGCTTTTCGCCCAC
GGCCTTGATGATCGCGGCGGCCTTGGCCTGCATATCCCGATTCAACGGCCCCAGGGCGTCCAGAACGGGC
TTCAGGCGCTCCCGAAGGTCTCGGGCCGTCTCTTGGGCTTGATCGGCCTTCTTGCGCATCTCACGCGCTC
CTGCGGCGGCCTGTAGGGCAGGCTCATACCCCTGCCGAACCGCTTTTGTCAGCCGGTCGGCCACGGCTTC
CGGCGTCTCAACGCGCTTTGAGATTCCCAGCTTTTCGGCCAATCCATGCGGTGCATAGGCGCGTGGCTCG
ACCGCTTGCGGGCTGATGGTGACGTGGCCCACTGGTGGCCGCTCCAGGGCCTCGTAGAACGCCTGAATGC
GCGTGTGACGTGCCTTGCTGCCCTCGATGCCCCGTTGCAGCCCTAGATCGGCCACAGCGGCCGCAAACGT
GGTCTGGTCGCGGGTCATCTGCGCTTTGTTGCCGATGAACTCCTTGGCCGACAGCCTGCCGTCCTGCGTC
AGCGGCACCACGAACGCGGTCATGTGCGGGCTGGTTTCGTCACGGTGGATGCTGGCCGTCACGATGCGAT
CCGCCCCGTACTTGTCCGCCAGCCACTTGTGCGCCTTCTCGAAGAACGCCGCCTGCTGTTCTTGGCTGGC
CGACTTCCACCATTCCGGGCTGGCCGTCATGACGTACTCGACCGCCAACACAGCGTCCTTGCGCCGCTTC
TCTGGCAGCAACTCGCGCAGTCGGCCCATCGCTTCATCGGTGCTGCTGGCCGCCCAGTGCTCGTTCTCTG
GCGTCCTGCTGGCGTCAGCGTTGGGCGTCTCGCGCTCGCGGTAGGCGTGCTTGAGACTGGCCGCCACGTT
GCCCATTTTCGCCAGCTTCTTGCATCGCATGATCGCGTATGCCGCCATGCCTGCCCCTCCCTTTTGGTGT
CCAACCGGCTCGACGGGGGCAGCGCAAGGCGGTGCCTCCGGCGGGCCACTCAATGCTTGAGTATACTCAC
TAGACTTTGCTTCGCAAAGTCGTGACCGCCTACGGCGGCTGCGGCGCCCTACGGGCTTGCTCTCCGGGCT
TCGCCCTGCGCGGTCGCTGCGCTCCCTTGCCAGCCCGTGGATATGTGGACGATGGCCGCGA
